>Addgene plasmid #211146 | pBiT3.1-N_DDB1:1-1140 | addgene full sequence | sequence record 425941 | Addgene NGS Result
AAGACGCGTTAATTAAGACGTCGGCAGTGAAAAAAATGCTTTATTTGTGAAATTTGTGATGCTATTGCTT
TATTTGTAACCATTATAAGCTGCAATAAACAAGTTAACAACAACAATTGCATTCATTTTATGTTTCAGGT
TCAGGGGGAGGTGTGGGAGGTTTTTTAAAGCAAGTAAAACCTCTACAAATGTGGTATGGCTGATTATGAT
CCGCGGCCGCAATACGTCGACGTTATCAGCTGACTTCGTACGAGAGCCTAGGATTATGGCGCGCCACTAG
TTATTAATAGTAATCAATTACGGGGTCATTAGTTCATAGCCCATATATGGAGTTCCGCGTTACATAACTT
ACGGTAAATGGCCCGCCTGGCTGACCGCCCAACGACCCCCGCCCATTGACGTCAATAATGACGTATGTTC
CCATAGTAACGCCAATAGGGACTTTCCATTGACGTCAATGGGTGGAGTATTTACGGTAAACTGCCCACTT
GGCAGTACATCAAGTGTATCATATGCCAAGTCCGCCCCCTATTGACGTCAATGACGGTAAATGGCCCGCC
TGGCATTATGCCCAGTACATGACCTTACGGGACTTTCCTACTTGGCAGTACATCTACGTATTAGTCATCG
CTATTACCATGGTGATGCGGTTTTGGCAGTACACCAATGGGCGTGGATAGCGGTTTGACTCACGGGGATT
TCCAAGTCTCCACCCCATTGACGTCAATGGGAGTTTGTTTTGGCACCAAAATCAACGGGACTTTCCAAAA
TGTCGTAATAACCCCGCCCCGTTGACGCAAATGGGCGGTAGGCGTGTACGGTGGGAGGTCTATATAAGCA
GAGCTGGTTTAGTGAACCGTCAGATCACTAGAATCTTTATTGCGGTAGTTTATCACAGTTAAATTGCTAA
CGCAGTCAGTGCTTCTGACACAACAGTCTCGAACTTAAGCTGCAGAAGTTGGTCGTGAGGCACTGGGCAG
GTAAGTATCAAGGTTACAAGACAGGTTTAAGGAGACCAATAGAAACTGGGCTTGTCGAGACAGAGAAGAC
TCTTGCGTTTCTGATAGGCACCTATTGGTCTTACTGACATCCACTTTGCCTTTCTCTCCACAGGTGTCCA
CTCCCAGTTCAATTACAGCTCTTAAGGCTAGAGTATTAATACGACTCACTATAGGGGTTAGCGATCGCCA
TGGTGAGCGGCTGGCGGCTGTTCAAGAAGATTAGCGGGAGCTCCGGTGGCTCGAGCGGT
[3420 nt withheld, positions 1250-4669]
TAATCTAGAGGTCAAGCTTCGGGGGTTTAAACCTGCAGGCATGCAAGCTGATTTGGCTGCTGCCACCGCT
GAGCAAGGCCGCTTCGAGCAGACATGATAAGATACATTGATGAGTTTGGACAAACCACAACTAGAATGCA
GTGAAAAAAATGCTTTATTTGTGAAATTTGTGATGCTATTGCTTTATTTGTAACCATTATAAGCTGCAAT
AAACAAGTTAACAACAACAATTGCATTCATTTTATGTTTCAGGTTCAGGGGGAGATGTGGGAGGTTTTTT
TAAGCAAGTAAAACCTCTACAAATGTGGTAAAATCTTAATTAAGACTTCTAATATAACTTCGTATAGCAT
ACATTATACGAAGTTATGGTTCCACTGTTGACAATTAATCATCGGCATAGTATATCGGCATAGTATAATA
CGACAAGGTGAGGAACTAAACCCAGGAGGCAGATCATGATTGAACAAGATGGATTGCACGCAGGTTCTCC
GGCCGCTTGGGTGGAGAGGCTATTCGGCTATGACTGGGCACAACAGACAATCGGCTGCTCTGATGCCGCC
GTGTTCCGGCTGTCAGCGCAGGGGCGCCCGGTTCTTTTTGTCAAGACCGACCTGTCCGGTGCCCTGAATG
AACTGCAGGACGAGGCAGCGCGGCTATCGTGGCTGGCCACGACGGGCGTTCCTTGCGCAGCTGTGCTCGA
CGTTGTCACTGAAGCGGGAAGGGACTGGCTGCTATTGGGCGAAGTGCCGGGGCAGGATCTCCTGTCATCT
CACCTTGCTCCTGCCGAGAAAGTATCCATCATGGCTGATGCAATGCGGCGGCTGCATACGCTTGATCCGG
CTACCTGCCCATTCGACCACCAAGCGAAACATCGCATCGAGCGAGCACGTACTCGGATGGAAGCCGGTCT
TGTCGATCAGGATGATCTGGACGAAGAGCATCAGGGGCTCGCGCCAGCCGAACTGTTCGCCAGGCTCAAG
GCGCGCATGCCCGACGGCGAGGATCTCGTCGTGACCCATGGCGATGCCTGCTTGCCGAATATCATGGTGG
AAAATGGCCGCTTTTCTGGATTCATCGACTGTGGCCGGCTGGGTGTGGCGGACCGCTATCAGGACATAGC
GTTGGCTACCCGTGATATTGCTGAAGAGCTTGGCGGCGAATGGGCTGACCGCTTCCTCGTGCTTTACGGT
ATCGCCGCTCCCGATTCGCAGCGCATCGCCTTCTATCGCCTTCTTGACGAGTTCTTCTGATTCGAAATGA
CCGACCAAGCGACGCCCAACCGGTATCAGCTCACTCAAAGGCGGTAATACGGTTATCCACAGAATCAGGG
GATAACGCAGGAAAGAACATGTGAGCAAAAGGCCAGCAAAAGGCCAGGAACCGTAAAAAGGCCGCGTTGC
TGGCGTTTTTCCATAGGCTCCGCCCCCCTGACGAGCATCACAAAAATCGACGCTCAAGTCAGAGGTGGCG
AAACCCGACAGGACTATAAAGATACCAGGCGTTTCCCCCTGGAAGCTCCCTCGTGCGCTCTCCTGTTCCG
ACCCTGCCGCTTACCGGATACCTGTCCGCCTTTCTCCCTTCGGGAAGCGTGGCGCTTTCTCATAGCTCAC
GCTGTAGGTATCTCAGTTCGGTGTAGGTCGTTCGCTCCAAGCTGGGCTGTGTGCACGAACCCCCCGTTCA
GCCCGACCGCTGCGCCTTATCCGGTAACTATCGTCTTGAGTCCAACCCGGTAAGACACGACTTATCGCCA
CTGGCAGCAGCCACTGGTAACAGGATTAGCAGAGCGAGGTATGTAGGCGGTGCTACAGAGTTCTTGAAGT
GGTGGCCTAACTACGGCTACACTAGAAGGACAGTATTTGGTATCTGCGCTCTGCTGAAGCCAGTTACCTT
CGGAAAAAGAGTTGGTAGCTCTTGATCCGGCAAACAAACCACCGCTGGTAGCGGTGGTTTTTTTGTTTGC
AAGCAGCAGATTACGCGCAGAAAAAAAGGATTTCAAGAAGATCCTTTGATCTTTTCTACGGGGTCTGACG
CTCAGTGGAACGAAAACTCACGTTAAGGGATTTTGGTCATGAGATTATCAAAAAGGATCTTCACCTAGAT
CCTTTTATAGTCCGGAATCGTCACACAAAAAACCAACACACAGATGTAATGAAAATAAAGATATTTTATT
GCGGCCATCGTGATGGCTAGAGTTTAGCCCTCCCACACATAACCAGAGGGCAGCAATTCACGAATCCCAA
CTGCCGTCGGCTGTCCATCACTGTCCTTCACTATGGCTTTGATCCCAGGATGCAGATCGAGAAGCACCTG
TCGGCACCGTCCGCAGGGGCTCAAGATGCCCCTGTTCTCATTTCCGATCGCGACGATACAAGTCAGGTTG
CCAGCTGCCGCAGCAGCAGCAGTGCCCAGCACCACGAGTTCTGCACAAGGTCCCCCAGTAAAATGATATA
CATTGACACCAGTGAAGATGCGGCCGTCGCTAGAGAGAGCTGCGCTGGCGACGCTGTAGTCTTCAGAGAT
GGGGATGCTGTTGATTGTAGCCGTTGCTCTTTCAATGAGGGTGGATTCTTCTTGAGACAAAGGCTTGGCC
ATGGTGGCGCTAGTGTCAGAAGAATCGAGCTTTTTGCAAAAGCCTAGGCCTCCAAAAAAGCCTCCTCACT
ACTTCTGGAATAGCTCAGAGGCCGAGGCGGCCTCGGCCTCTGCATAAATAAAAAAAATTAGTCAGCCATG
GGGCGGAGAATGGGCGGAACTGGGCGGAGTTAGGGGCGGGATGGGCGGAGTTAGGGGCGGGACTATGGTT
GCTGACTAATTGAGATGCATGCTTTGCATACTTCTGCCTGCTGGGGAGCCTGGGGACTTTCCACACCTGG
TTGCTGACTAATTGAGATGCATGCTTTGCATACTTCTGCCTGCTGGGGAGCCTGGGGACTTTCCACACCC
TAACTGACACACATTCCACAGCTGGTTCTTTCCGCCTCAGAAGGTACCTAACCAAGTTCCTCTTTCAGAG
GTTATTTCAGGCCATGGTGCTGCGC
Features (pLannotate 1.2.2; 17 found; start..end, strand, type, name):
     24..105     -  polyA_signal   SV40 poly(A) signal: SV40 polyadenylation signal
    128..211     -  CDS            large T antigen (fragment): large T antigen from SV40 (simian virus 40)
    276..641     +  enhancer       CMV enhancer: human cytomegalovirus immediate early enhancer
    643..842     +  promoter       CMV promoter: human cytomegalovirus (CMV) immediate early promoter
    981..1113    +  intron         chimeric intron: chimera between introns from human β-globin and immunoglobulin heavy chain genes
   1157..1175    +  promoter       T7 promoter: promoter for bacteriophage T7 RNA polymerase
   1250..4669    +  CDS            DDB1 (sequence withheld): DDB1_HUMAN - Also known as XAP1. Experimental evidence at protein level: Swiss-Prot protein existence level 1. Protein, which is both involved in DNA repair and protein ubiquitination, as part of the UV-DDB complex and DCX (DDB1-CUL4-X-box) complexes, respectively (PubMed:15448697, PubMed:14739464, PubMed:16260596, PubMed:16482215, PubMed:17079684, PubMed:16407242, PubMed:16407252, PubMed:16940174). Core component of the UV-DDB complex (UV-damaged DNA-binding protein complex), a complex that recognizes UV- induced DNA damage and recruit proteins of the nucleotide excision repair pathway (the N
   4700..4718    +  misc_feature   MCS (fragment): pUC18/19 multiple cloning site
   4767..4888    -  polyA_signal   SV40 poly(A) signal: SV40 polyadenylation signal
   4911..4979    -  CDS            large T antigen (fragment): large T antigen from SV40 (simian virus 40)
   5003..5036    +  protein_bind   loxP: Cre-mediated recombination occurs in the 8-bp core sequence (GCATACAT). Cre recombinase
   5046..5093    +  promoter       EM7 promoter: synthetic bacterial promoter&nbsp
   5125..5916    +  CDS            neo: KKA2_KLEPN - Also known as kan, nptII. Experimental evidence at protein level: Swiss-Prot protein existence level 1. Resistance to kanamycin, neomycin, paromomycin, ribostamycin, butirosin and gentamicin B. From Klebsiella pneumoniae.
   6077..6665    -  rep_origin     ori: high-copy-number ColE1/pMB1/pBR322/pUC origin of replication
   6791..6839    -  polyA_signal   poly(A) signal: synthetic polyadenylation signal
   6863..7261    -  CDS            BSD: blasticidin S deaminase; Aspergillus terreus BSD; confers resistance to blasticidin
   7292..7649    -  promoter       SV40 promoter: SV40 enhancer and early promoter
