[The description below was written by a language model from this plasmid's Addgene catalogue record and pLannotate feature annotations shown in this document.]
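Description:
pBiT3.1-N_DDB1:1-1140 is a mammalian expression plasmid built on the Promega pBiT3.1-N backbone that produces full-length, wild-type human DDB1 (residues M1 to H1140) carrying an N-terminal HiBiT tag. The 3,420 bp DDB1 coding sequence, derived from a Mammalian Gene Collection clone, was inserted by ligation-independent cloning between XhoI and XbaI sites that remain intact. Transcription is driven by the CMV immediate-early enhancer and promoter, followed by a chimeric β-globin/immunoglobulin intron that aids mRNA processing, and terminates at an SV40 polyadenylation signal. A T7 promoter lies just upstream of the open reading frame and serves as a sequencing primer site. HiBiT is a short peptide, joined here to DDB1 through a glycine-serine linker, that complements the LgBiT fragment to reconstitute NanoLuc luciferase, so the tagged protein can be quantified by luminescence.

In bacteria the plasmid replicates at high copy from a ColE1/pUC-type origin and is selected with kanamycin through the neo (nptII) gene, which is preceded by the bacterial EM7 promoter and a single loxP site. The catalogue entry lists neomycin/G418 as the mammalian selectable marker. However, the feature table shows no eukaryotic promoter directly upstream of neo and instead annotates a separate SV40 promoter-driven blasticidin S deaminase cassette with a synthetic poly(A) signal, so the two sources do not fully agree on mammalian selection.

DDB1 is a WD40-repeat-containing core component of the UV-DDB DNA damage recognition complex and of CUL4-based ubiquitin ligases. The associated publication evaluates the ligandability of WD40 repeat proteins, which fits use of this construct in luminescence-based cellular assays of DDB1, though the record does not specify the assay.
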