Addgene plasmid #211146: pBiT3.1-N_DDB1:1-1140
Purpose: Mammalian expression of full-length human DDB1. N-terminal HiBiT tag.
Depositing lab: Cheryl Arrowsmith. Depositing organization: University of Toronto. Publication: A Target Class Ligandability Evaluation of WD40 Repeat-Containing Proteins. Ackloo S, Li F, Szewczyk M, Seitova A, Loppnau P, Zeng H, Xu J, Ahmad S, Arnautova YA, Baghaie AJ, Beldar S, Bolotokova A, Centrella PA, Chau I, Clark MA, Cuozzo JW, Dehghani-Tafti S, Disch JS, Dong A, Dumas A, Feng JA, Ghiabi P, Gibson E, Gilmer J, Goldman B, Green SR, Guie MA, Guilinger JP, Harms N, Herasymenko O, Houliston S, Hutchinson A, Kearnes S, Keefe AD, Kimani SW, Kramer T, Kutera M, Kwak HA, Lento C, Li Y, Liu J, Loup J, Machado RAC, Mulhern CJ, Perveen S, Righetto GL, Riley P, Shrestha S, Sigel EA, Silva M, Sintchak MD, Slakman BL, Taylor RD, Thompson J, Torng W, Underkoffler C, von Rechenberg M, Walsh RT, Watson I, Wilson DJ, Wolf E, Yadav M, Yazdi AK, Zhang J, Zhang Y, Santhakumar V, Edwards AM, Barsyte-Lovejoy D, Schapira M, Brown PJ, Halabelian L, Arrowsmith CH. J Med Chem. 2025 Jan 23;68(2):1092-1112. doi: 10.1021/acs.jmedchem.4c02010. Epub 2024 Nov 4. PubMed 39495097.
Backbone
  Vector backbone: pBiT3.1-N
  Backbone manufacturer: Promega
  Vector type: Mammalian Expression
  Selectable markers: Neomycin (select with G418)
Growth in bacteria
  Bacterial resistance: Kanamycin, 50 μg/mL
  Growth temperature: 37°C
  Growth strain: DH5alpha
  Copy number: High Copy
Gene/Insert
  Gene/Insert name: DDB1:M1-H1140
  Species: H. sapiens (human)
  Insert size (bp): 3420
  Mutation: wild type
  Entrez Gene: DDB1 (a.k.a. DDBA, UV-DDB1, WHIKERS, XAP1, XPCE, XPE, XPE-BF)
  Promoter: CMV
  Tag / fusion protein: MVSGWRLFKKISGSSGGSSG (N terminal on insert)
  Cloning method: Ligation Independent Cloning
  Sequencing primers: 5′ T7; 3′ TTGCTCAGCGGTGGCAGCAG
Resource information
  A portion of this plasmid was derived from a plasmid made by: Mammalian Gene Collection (BC051764)
Terms and licenses: Academic/Nonprofit Terms; Industry Terms: Not Available to Industry
Depositor comments: 5' Cloning Site: Xho1 (not destroyed), 3' Cloning Site: Xba1 (not destroyed).
How to cite: pBiT3.1-N_DDB1:1-1140 was a gift from Cheryl Arrowsmith (Addgene plasmid # 211146 ; http://n2t.net/addgene:211146 ; RRID:Addgene_211146)
