>Addgene plasmid #211146 | pBiT3.1-N_DDB1:1-1140 | depositor partial sequence | sequence record 411770 | Insert sequence
[3420 nt withheld, positions 1-3420]
